Addgene plasmid #135004: pTVKRSF224
Purpose: MusF1 prenyltransferases from Nmu PCC 7906
Depositing lab: Hideo Iwai. Depositing organization: University of Helsinki, Institute of Biotechnology. Publication: Biosynthesis of the Bis-Prenylated Alkaloids Muscoride A and B. Mattila A, Andsten RM, Jumppanen M, Assante M, Jokela J, Wahlsten M, Mikula KM, Sigindere C, Kwak DH, Gugger M, Koskela H, Sivonen K, Liu X, Yli-Kauhaluoma J, Iwai H, Fewer DP. ACS Chem Biol. 2019 Dec 20;14(12):2683-2690. doi: 10.1021/acschembio.9b00620. Epub 2019 Nov 19. PubMed 31674754.
Backbone
  Vector backbone: pRSF-1b
  Vector type: Bacterial Expression
Growth in bacteria
  Bacterial resistance: Kanamycin, 50 μg/mL
  Growth temperature: 37°C
  Growth strain: DH5alpha
  Copy number: High Copy
Gene/Insert
  Gene/Insert name: MusF1 prenyltransferases (alt name: MusF1)
  Species: Nostoc muscorum PCC 7906.
  Cloning method: Gibson Cloning
  Sequencing primers: 5′ SUMO; 3′ T7term
Terms and licenses: Academic/Nonprofit Terms; Industry Terms: Not Available to Industry
How to cite: pTVKRSF224 was a gift from Hideo Iwai (Addgene plasmid # 135004 ; http://n2t.net/addgene:135004 ; RRID:Addgene_135004)
