[The description below was written by a language model from this plasmid's Addgene catalogue record and pLannotate feature annotations shown in this document.]
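Description:
pTVKRSF224 is a bacterial expression plasmid built on the pRSF-1b backbone for producing MusF1, a prenyltransferase from the cyanobacterium Nostoc muscorum PCC 7906 that is associated with biosynthesis of the bis-prenylated alkaloids muscoride A and B. The 4,789 nt plasmid replicates from the RSF1030 origin, which is compatible with other common origins and so allows co-maintenance with additional plasmids in E. coli. It is selected with kanamycin through an aminoglycoside phosphotransferase gene, and the record lists it as high copy.

Expression is driven by a T7 promoter followed by a lac operator and the T7 gene 10 ribosome binding site. A lacI gene with its own promoter is carried on the plasmid, so transcription is repressed until IPTG is added and requires a host that supplies T7 RNA polymerase. Downstream of the RBS, the annotation detects a short fragment matching a His-tag-containing composite tag, followed by a truncated yeast SMT3 (SUMO) domain. This points to an N-terminal His-SUMO fusion partner that can aid solubility and purification and is normally removable with a SUMO-specific protease. The MusF1 coding sequence, inserted by Gibson assembly, is not annotated by the feature tool. It presumably occupies the unannotated stretch between the SUMO segment and the downstream S-Tag fragment, which precedes the T7 terminator. Whether that S-Tag remnant is translated as part of the fusion cannot be determined from the record. The small TcR, SET1 and partial AmpR promoter hits are short fragment matches, most likely backbone remnants rather than functional elements. The construct is suited to recombinant production of MusF1 for enzymatic and biosynthetic studies.
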