Features (pLannotate 1.2.2; 17 found; start..end, strand, type, name):
     67..131     -  CDS            TcR (fragment): tetracycline efflux protein; tet; confers resistance to tetracycline
    146..167     -  protein_bind   CAP binding site: CAP binding activates transcription in the presence of cAMP. E. coli catabolite activator protein
    180..1262    -  CDS            lacI: lac repressor; lacI; The lac repressor binds to the lac operator to inhibit transcription in E. coli. This inhibition can be relieved by adding lactose or isopropyl-β-D-thiogalactopyranoside (IPTG).
   1263..1340    -  promoter       lacI promoter: lacI
   1348..1383    -  CDS            TcR (fragment): tetracycline efflux protein; tet; confers resistance to tetracycline
   1386..1404    +  promoter       T7 promoter: promoter for bacteriophage T7 RNA polymerase
   1405..1429    +  protein_bind   lac operator: The lac repressor binds to the lac operator to inhibit transcription in E. coli. This inhibition can be relieved by adding lactose or isopropyl-β-D-thiogalactopyranoside (IPTG). lac repressor encoded by lacI
   1444..1466    +  RBS            RBS: efficient ribosome binding site from bacteriophage T7 gene 10 (Olins and Rangwala, 1989)
   1485..1501    +  CDS            capTEV™ (fragment): composite tag for in vivo biotinylation, TEV protease cleavage, and 6xHis tagging
   1512..1798    +  CDS            SUMO (fragment): cleavable ubiquitin-like protein tag; S. cerevisiae SMT3 (truncated)
   2728..2769    +  CDS            S-Tag (fragment): affinity and epitope tag derived from pancreatic ribonuclease A
   2799..2816    +  CDS            SET1 (fragment): solubility-enhancement tag derived from T7 phage gene 10B
   2824..2871    +  terminator     T7 terminator: transcription terminator for bacteriophage T7 RNA polymerase
   3035..3092    +  promoter       AmpR promoter (fragment): bla
   3101..3916    -  CDS            KanR: aminoglycoside phosphotransferase; aph(3')-Ia; confers resistance to kanamycin in bacteria or G418 (Geneticin®) in eukaryotes
   3917..4008    -  promoter       AmpR promoter: bla
   4024..4773    -  rep_origin     RSF ori: Plasmids containing the RSF 1030 origin of replication can be propagated in E. coli cells that contain additional plasmids with compatible origins.
>Addgene plasmid #135004 | pTVKRSF224 | addgene full sequence | sequence record 344885 | Addgene NGS Result
CAATTTATCTCTTCAAATGTAGCACCTGAAGTCAGCCCCATACGATATAAGTTGTAATTCTCATGTTAGT
CATGCCCCGCGCCCACCGGAAGGAGCTGACTGGGTTGAAGGCTCTCAAGGGCATCGGTCGAGATCCCGGT
GCCTAATGAGTGAGCTAACTTACATTAATTGCGTTGCGCTCACTGCCCGCTTTCCAGTCGGGAAACCTGT
CGTGCCAGCTGCATTAATGAATCGGCCAACGCGCGGGGAGAGGCGGTTTGCGTATTGGGCGCCAGGGTGG
TTTTTCTTTTCACCAGTGAGACGGGCAACAGCTGATTGCCCTTCACCGCCTGGCCCTGAGAGAGTTGCAG
CAAGCGGTCCACGCTGGTTTGCCCCAGCAGGCGAAAATCCTGTTTGATGGTGGTTAACGGCGGGATATAA
CATGAGCTGTCTTCGGTATCGTCGTATCCCACTACCGAGATGTCCGCACCAACGCGCAGCCCGGACTCGG
TAATGGCGCGCATTGCGCCCAGCGCCATCTGATCGTTGGCAACCAGCATCGCAGTGGGAACGATGCCCTC
ATTCAGCATTTGCATGGTTTGTTGAAAACCGGACATGGCACTCCAGTCGCCTTCCCGTTCCGCTATCGGC
TGAATTTGATTGCGAGTGAGATATTTATGCCAGCCAGCCAGACGCAGACGCGCCGAGACAGAACTTAATG
GGCCCGCTAACAGCGCGATTTGCTGGTGACCCAATGCGACCAGATGCTCCACGCCCAGTCGCGTACCGTC
TTCATGGGAGAAAATAATACTGTTGATGGGTGTCTGGTCAGAGACATCAAGAAATAACGCCGGAACATTA
GTGCAGGCAGCTTCCACAGCAATGGCATCCTGGTCATCCAGCGGATAGTTAATGATCAGCCCACTGACGC
GTTGCGCGAGAAGATTGTGCACCGCCGCTTTACAGGCTTCGACGCCGCTTCGTTCTACCATCGACACCAC
CACGCTGGCACCCAGTTGATCGGCGCGAGATTTAATCGCCGCGACAATTTGCGACGGCGCGTGCAGGGCC
AGACTGGAGGTGGCAACGCCAATCAGCAACGACTGTTTGCCCGCCAGTTGTTGTGCCACGCGGTTGGGAA
TGTAATTCAGCTCCGCCATCGCCGCTTCCACTTTTTCCCGCGTTTTCGCAGAAACGTGGCTGGCCTGGTT
CACCACGCGGGAAACGGTCTGATAAGAGACACCGGCATACTCTGCGACATCGTATAACGTTACTGGTTTC
ACATTCACCACCCTGAATTGACTCTCTTCCGGGCGCTATCATGCCATACCGCGAAAGGTTTTGCGCCATT
CGATGGTGTCCGGGATCTCGACGCTCTCCCTTATGCGACTCCTGCATTAGGAAATTAATACGACTCACTA
TAGGGGAATTGTGAGCGGATAACAATTCCCCTGTAGAAATAATTTTGTTTAACTTTAATAAGGAGATATA
CCATGGGCAGCAGCCATCATCATCATCATCACAGCACTAGTGACTCAGAAGTCAATCAAGAAGCTAAGCC
AGAGGTCAAGCCAGAAGTCAAGCCTGAGACTCACATCAATTTAAAGGTGTCCGATGGATCTTCAGAAATC
TTCTTTAAGATCAAAAAGACCACTCCTTTAAGAAGGCTGATGGAAGCGTTCGCTAAAAGACAGGGTAAGG
AAATGGACTCCTTAAGATTCTTGTACGACGGTATTAGAATTCAAGCTGATCAGACCCCTGAAGATTTGGA
CATGGAGGATAACGATATTATTGAGGCTCACAGAGAACAGATTGGTGGATCCGTGACTTATAAACCGATT
CAAACTGATAGCGAACCTTACTTAGAATACATCGGTAAACATAAACGTGCCTTTGACATTTACGAAGACC
TTTATCCCGTTAAACTTTTTGAAGATTTTGTGCAAGTAGAGGGTAGACAAGGAGGTATGTTTCGCTGCGG
TTGTAATGTAACTAAAGATGAATTGTCTCCGGCTCGGTTTGCTCTTTTCTTTCCTACACAAGACGATTTG
CAATTGCTTCACAACCCCCAACAACAGCTCGAAGCAGCCTTTGACTTCTTTCGCAAAGTGGAAGGTCGAG
CAGAAGTCAAAGTCAATTATCATCTGATTGAAAAGTTTTTTGGTAAGAATCCTGATTTTCGAGGGATTTA
TTTTATTGCTGTGGGTGTAGATGCACAAACAGAAATTGCTGAGTCACGCTTAAAGCTATTTATTCATTTG
AGTAATGCCCCCGACAAGATAGAATCCGCCATTGCTTTGTGTGGTGATAGCCCAACATTGCGAGCATTCT
TAGTCAACAATGATTTATTAGTAGGTTTTGATTTTTATTTAGATGGTCGCAGTGAAATTGAGATTTATCC
AACTATCTATCAAGAAGAGTTGGAACGGGCTGATATTCAAAGCAGGATACTACCACTTTTACCCCCGCGT
GCTTTACCACTATTAAAGCAGTGTGAAGTCTTGCAAGTCGGCTTTAGTCCGGCGAATAAAAGTAATATTC
TTTATTTCGATTTTGTTAGCGATCCCAATACCTTTATCGATAATCTTGGTAATGAGATGGCAAAAAAAGT
TCATGCCTATTACCGCCATCAACCTGTCAAACATGTACTAGTTGGTATTTCTGAAAAAGACTTGTATGCT
AGCTCAATTGAGAAAGTGAAGTTGTATTACTTCAAGAAGTAAGCTTGCGGCCGCACTCGAGTCTGGTAAA
GAAACCGCTGCTGCGAAATTTGAACGCCAGCACATGGACTCGTCTACTAGCGCAGCTTAATTAACCTAGG
CTGCTGCCACCGCTGAGCAATAACTAGCATAACCCCTTGGGGCCTCTAAACGGGTCTTGAGGGGTTTTTT
GCTGAAACCTCAGGCATTTGAGAAGCACACGGTCACACTGCTTCCGGTAGTCAATAAACCGGTAAACCAG
CAATAGACATAAGCGGCTATTTAACGACCCTGCCCTGAACCGACGACAAGCTGACGACCGGGTCTCCGCA
AGTGGCACTTTTCGGGGAAATGTGCGCGGAACCCCTATTTGTTTATTTTTCTAAATACATTCAAATATGT
ATCCGCTCATGAATTAATTCTTAGAAAAACTCATCGAGCATCAAATGAAACTGCAATTTATTCATATCAG
GATTATCAATACCATATTTTTGAAAAAGCCGTTTCTGTAATGAAGGAGAAAACTCACCGAGGCAGTTCCA
TAGGATGGCAAGATCCTGGTATCGGTCTGCGATTCCGACTCGTCCAACATCAATACAACCTATTAATTTC
CCCTCGTCAAAAATAAGGTTATCAAGTGAGAAATCACCATGAGTGACGACTGAATCCGGTGAGAATGGCA
AAAGTTTATGCATTTCTTTCCAGACTTGTTCAACAGGCCAGCCATTACGCTCGTCATCAAAATCACTCGC
ATCAACCAAACCGTTATTCATTCGTGATTGCGCCTGAGCGAGACGAAATACGCGGTCGCTGTTAAAAGGA
CAATTACAAACAGGAATCGAATGCAACCGGCGCAGGAACACTGCCAGCGCATCAACAATATTTTCACCTG
AATCAGGATATTCTTCTAATACCTGGAATGCTGTTTTCCCGGGGATCGCAGTGGTGAGTAACCATGCATC
ATCAGGAGTACGGATAAAATGCTTGATGGTCGGAAGAGGCATAAATTCCGTCAGCCAGTTTAGTCTGACC
ATCTCATCTGTAACATCATTGGCAACGCTACCTTTGCCATGTTTCAGAAACAACTCTGGCGCATCGGGCT
TCCCATACAATCGATAGATTGTCGCACCTGATTGCCCGACATTATCGCGAGCCCATTTATACCCATATAA
ATCAGCATCCATGTTGGAATTTAATCGCGGCCTAGAGCAAGACGTTTCCCGTTGAATATGGCTCATACTC
TTCCTTTTTCAATATTATTGAAGCATTTATCAGGGTTATTGTCTCATGAGCGGATACATATTTGAATGTA
TTTAGAAAAATAAACAAATAGGCATGCAGCGCTCTTCCGCTTCCTCGCTCACTGACTCGCTACGCTCGGT
CGTTCGACTGCGGCGAGCGGTGTCAGCTCACTCAAAAGCGGTAATACGGTTATCCACAGAATCAGGGGAT
AAAGCCGGAAAGAACATGTGAGCAAAAAGCAAAGCACCGGAAGAAGCCAACGCCGCAGGCGTTTTTCCAT
AGGCTCCGCCCCCCTGACGAGCATCACAAAAATCGACGCTCAAGCCAGAGGTGGCGAAACCCGACAGGAC
TATAAAGATACCAGGCGTTTCCCCCTGGAAGCTCCCTCGTGCGCTCTCCTGTTCCGACCCTGCCGCTTAC
CGGATACCTGTCCGCCTTTCTCCCTTCGGGAAGCGTGGCGCTTTCTCATAGCTCACGCTGTTGGTATCTC
AGTTCGGTGTAGGTCGTTCGCTCCAAGCTGGGCTGTGTGCACGAACCCCCCGTTCAGCCCGACCGCTGCG
CCTTATCCGGTAACTATCGTCTTGAGTCCAACCCGGTAAGACACGACTTATCGCCACTGGCAGCAGCCAT
TGGTAACTGATTTAGAGGACTTTGTCTTGAAGTTATGCACCTGTTAAGGCTAAACTGAAAGAACAGATTT
TGGTGAGTGCGGTCCTCCAACCCACTTACCTTGGTTCAAAGAGTTGGTAGCTCAGCGAACCTTGAGAAAA
CCACCGTTGGTAGCGGTGGTTTTTCTTTATTTATGAGATGATGAATCAATCGGTCTATCAAGTCAACGAA
CAGCTATTCCGTTACTCTAGATTTCAGTG
